>Addgene plasmid #207863 | v3em-Cterm-PE6d-dualU6-Dnmt1-PE3-loxP | addgene full sequence | sequence record 408181 | Addgene NGS Result
TTGAGATCCTTTTTTTCTGCGCGTAATCTGCTGCTTGCAAACAAAAAAACCACCGCTACCAGCGGTGGTT
TGTTTGCCGGATCAAGAGCTACCAACTCTTTTTCCGAAGGTAACTGGCTTCAGCAGAGCGCAGATACCAA
ATACTGTTCTTCTAGTGTAGCCGTAGTTAGGCCACCACTTCAAGAACTCTGTAGCACCGCCTACATACCT
CGCTCTGCTAATCCTGTTACCAGTGGCTGCTGCCAGTGGCGATAAGTCGTGTCTTACCGGGTTGGACTCA
AGACGATAGTTACCGGATAAGGCGCAGCGGTCGGGCTGAACGGGGGGTTCGTGCACACAGCCCAGCTTGG
AGCGAACGACCTACACCGAACTGAGATACCTACAGCGTGAGCTATGAGAAAGCGCCACGCTTCCCGAAGG
GAGAAAGGCGGACAGGTATCCGGTAAGCGGCAGGGTCGGAACAGGAGAGCGCACGAGGGAGCTTCCAGGG
GGAAACGCCTGGTATCTTTATAGTCCTGTCGGGTTTCGCCACCTCTGACTTGAGCGTCGATTTTTGTGAT
GCTCGTCAGGGGGGCGGAGCCTATGGAAAAACGCCAGCAACGCGGCCTTTTTACGGTTCCTGGCCTTTTG
CTGGCCTTTTGCTCACATGTTCTTTCCTGCGTTATCCCCTGATTCTGTGGATAACCGTATTACCGCCTTT
GAGTGAGCTGATACCGCTCGCCGCAGCCGAACGACCGAGCGCAGCGAGTCAGTGAGCGAGGAAGCGGAAG
AGCGCCCAATACGCAAACCGCCTCTCCCCGCGCGTTGGCCGATTCATTAATGCAGCTGGCACGACAGGTT
TCCCGACTGGAAAGCGGGCAGTGAGCGCAACGCAATTAATGTGAGTTAGCTCACTCATTAGGCACCCCAG
GCTTTACACTTTATGCTTCCGGCTCGTATGTTGTGTGGAATTGTGAGCGGATAACAATTTCACACAGGAA
ACAGCTATGACCATGATTACGCCAGATTTAATTAAGGCTGCGCGCTCGCTCGCTCACTGAGGCCGCCCGG
GCAAAGCCCGGGCGTCGGGCGACCTTTGGTCGCCCGGCCTCAGTGAGCGAGCGAGCGCGCAGAGAGGGAG
TGGCCAACTCCATCACTAGGGGTTCCTGCGGCCTCTAGATCAGGGTACCCGTTACATAACTTACGGTAAA
TGGCCCGCCTGGCTGACCGCCCAACGACCCCCGCCCATTGACGTCAATAGTAACGCCAATAGGGACTTTC
CATTGACGTCAATGGGTGGAGTATTTACGGTAAACTGCCCACTTGGCAGTACATCAAGTGTATCATATGC
CAAGTACGCCCCCTATTGACGTCAATGACGGTAAATGGCCCGCCTGGCATTGTGCCCAGTACATGACCTT
ATGGGACTTTCCTACTTGGCAGTACATCTACGTATTAGTCATCGCTATTACCATGGTCGAGGTGAGCCCC
ACGTTCTGCTTCACTCTCCCCATCTCCCCCCCCTCCCCACCCCCAATTTTGTATTTATTTATTTTTTAAT
TATTTTGTGCAGCGATGGGGGCGGGGGGGGGGGGGGGGSGCGCGCSAGGSGGGGSGGGGSGGGGSGAGGG
GCGGGGCGGGGCGAGGCGGAGAGGTGCGGCGGCAGCCAATCAGAGCGGCGCGCTCCGAAAGTTTCCTTTT
ATGGCGAGGCGGCGGCGGCGGCGGCCCTATAAAAAGCGAAGCGCGCGGCGGGCGGGAGTCGCTGCGCGCT
GCCTTCGCCCCGTGCCCCGCTCCGCCGCCGCCTCGCGCCGCCCGCCCCGGCTCTGACTGACCGCGTTACT
CCCACAGGTGAGCGGGCGGGACGGCCCTTCTCCTCCGGGCTGTAATTAGCTGAGCAAGAGGTAAGGGTTT
AAGGGATGGTTGGTTGGTGGGGTATTAATGTTTAATTACCTGGAGCACCTGCCTGAAATCACTTTTTTTC
AGGTTGGACCGGTGCCACCATGAAACGGACAGCCGACGGAAGCGAGTTCGAGTCACCAAAGAAGAAGCGG
AAAGTCATCAAGATTGCTACACGGAAATACCTGGGAAAGCAGAACGTGTACGACATCGGCGTGGAGCGGG
ATCACAACTTCGCCCTGAAGAATGGCTTTATCGCCAGCAATTGTTTCAACGAAATCGGCAAGGCTACCGC
CAAGTACTTCTTCTACAGCAACATCATGAACTTTTTCAAGACCGAGATTACCCTGGCCAACGGCGAGATC
CGGAAGCGGCCTCTGATCGAGACAAACGGCGAAACCGGGGAGATCGTGTGGGATAAGGGCCGGGATTTTG
CCACCGTGCGGAAAGTGCTGAGCATGCCCCAAGTGAATATCGTGAAAAAGACCGAGGTGCAGACAGGCGG
CTTCAGCAAAGAGTCTATCCTGCCCAAGAGGAACAGCGATAAGCTGATCGCCAGAAAGAAGGACTGGGAC
CCTAAGAAGTACGGCGGCTTCGACAGCCCCACCGTGGCCTATTCTGTGCTGGTGGTGGCCAAAGTGGAAA
AGGGCAAGTCCAAGAAACTGAAGAGTGTGAAAGAGCTGCTGGGGATCACCATCATGGAAAGAAGCAGCTT
CGAGAAGAATCCCATCGACTTTCTGGAAGCCAAGGGCTACAAAGAAGTGAAAAAGGACCTGATCATCAAG
CTGCCTAAGTACTCCCTGTTCGAGCTGGAAAACGGCCGGAAGAGAATGCTGGCCTCTGCCGGCGAACTGC
AGAAGGGAAACGAACTGGCCCTGCCCTCCAAATATGTGAACTTCCTGTACCTGGCCAGCCACTATGAGAA
GCTGAAGGGCTCCCCCGAGGATAATGAGCAGAAACAGCTGTTTGTGGAACAGCACAAGCACTACCTGGAC
GAGATCATCGAGCAGATCAGCGAGTTCTCCAAGAGAGTGATCCTGGCCGACGCTAATCTGGACAAAGTGC
TGTCCGCCTACAACAAGCACCGGGATAAGCCCATCAGAGAGCAGGCCGAGAATATCATCCACCTGTTTAC
CCTGACCAATCTGGGAGCCCCTGCCGCCTTCAAGTACTTTGACACCACCATCGACCGGAAGAGGTACACC
AGCACCAAAGAGGTGCTGGACGCCACCCTGATCCACCAGAGCATCACCGGCCTGTACGAGACACGGATCG
ACCTGTCTCAGCTGGGAGGTGACTCCGGCGGAAGCTCTGGTGGCAGCAAGCGGACCGCCGACGGCTCTGA
ATTCGAGAGCCCTAAGAAGAAAAGAAAGGTGAGCGGAGGCTCTAGCGGCGGAAGCACCCTGAACATTGAA
GACGAGTATAGACTGCATGAAACAAGCAAGGAACCCGACGTGTCCCTGGGCTCCACCTGGCTGTCCGACT
TTCCCCAGGCCTGGGCCGAGACAGGAGGAATGGGCCTGGCCGTGCGGCAGGCACCCCTGATCATCCCTCT
GAAGGCCACCTCTACACCCGTGAGCATCAAGCAGTACCCTATGTCTCAGGAGGCCAGACTGGGCATCAAG
CCTCACATCCAGAGGCTGCTGGACCAGGGCATCCTGGTGCCATGCCAGAGCCCCTGGAACACACCACTGC
TGCCCGTGAAGAAGCCAGGCACCAATGACTATAGACCCGTGCAGGATCTGAGAGAGGTGAACAAGAGGGT
GGAGGATATCCACCCCAACGTGCCCAACCCTTACAATCTGCTGTCCGGCCTGCCCCCTTCTCACCAGTGG
TATACAGTGCTGGACCTGAAGGATGCCTTCTTTTGTCTGAGACTGCACCCTACCAGCCAGCCACTGTTCG
CCTTTGAGTGGAGGGACCCTGAGATGGGCATCTCTGGCCAGCTGACCTGGACACGCCTGCCTCAGGGCTT
CAAGAATAGCCCAACACTGTTTTGCGAGGCCCTGCACCGCGACCTGGCAGATTTCCGGATCCAGCACCCA
GATCTGATCCTGCTGCAGTACTACGACGATCTGCTGCTGGCCGCCACCAGCGAGCTGGATTGCCAGCAGG
GAACACGCGCCCTGCTGCAGACCCTGGGAAACCTGGGATATAGGGCATCCGCCAAGAAGGCCCAGATCTG
TCAGAAGCAGGTGAAGTACCTGGGCTATCTGCTGAAGGAGGGCCAGAGATGGCTGACAGAGGCCAGGAAG
GAGACAGTGATGGGCCAGCCAACACCCAAGACCCCAAGACAGCTGAGGGAGTTCCTGGGCAAAGCAGGAT
TTTGCAGGCTGTTCATCCCAGGATTCGCAGAGATGGCAGCACCTCTGTACCCACTGACCAAGCCGGGCAC
CCTGTTTAATTGGGGCCCTGACCAGCAGAAGGCCTATCAGGAGATCAAGCAGGCCCTGCTGACAGCACCA
GCCCTGGGCCTGCCAGACCTGACCAAGCCTTTCGAGCTGTTTGTGGATGAGAAGCAGGGCTACGCCAAGG
GCGTGCTGACCCAGAAGCTGGGACCATGGAGACGGCCCGTGGCCTATCTGTCCAAGAAGCTGGACCCAGT
GGCAGCAGGATGGCCACCATGCCTGAGGATGGTGGCAGCAATCGCCGTGCTGACAAAGGATGCCGGCAAG
CTGACCATGGGACAGCCACTGGTCATCCTGGCACCACACGCAGTGGAGGCCCTGGTGAAGCAGCCTCCAG
ATCGCTGGCTGTCTAACGCCCGGATGACACACTACCAGGCCCTGCTGCTGGACACCGATCGCGTGCAGTT
TGGCCCTGTGGTGGCCCTGAATCCAGCCACCCTGCTGCCTCTGCCAGAGGAGGGCCTGCAGCACAACTGT
CTGGACTCTGGCGGCTCAAAAAGAACCGCCGACGGCAGCGAATTCGAGTCTCCCAAGAAGAAGAGGAAAG
TCTAAGTCGACCTTTATTTGTGAAATTTGTGATGCTATTGCTTTATTTGTAACCATTATAAGCTGCAATA
AACAAGTTAACAACAACAATTGCATTCATTTTATGTTTCAGGTTCAGGGGGAGATGTGGGAGGTTTTTTA
AAGCAAGCTTGCAAAAAAAGCACCGACTCGGTGCCACTTTTTCAAGTTGATAACGGACTAGCCTTATTTT
AACTTGCTATTTCTAGCTCTAAAACCGGCTTTTTCGCGCGCGCGGCAAACAAGGCTTTTCTCCAAGGGAT
ATTTATAGTCTCAAAACACACAATTACTTTACAGTTAGGGTGAGTTTCCTTTTGTGCTGTTTTTTAAAAT
AATAATTTAGTATTTGTATCTCTTATAGAAATCCAAGCCTATCATGTAAAATGTAGCTAGTATTAAAAAG
AACAGATTATCTGTCTTTTATCGCACATTAAGCCTCTATAGTTACTAGGAAATATTATATGCAAATTAAC
CGGGGCAGGGGAGTAGCCGAGCTTCTCCCACAAGTCTGTGCGAGGGGGCCGGCGCGGGCCTAGAGATGGC
GGCGTCGGATCGCGAATTCAAAAAAATTCTAGTTGGTTTAACGCGTAACTAGATAGAACCGCGAGCTGTT
CGCGATAACTTCGTATAATGTATGCTATACGAAGTTATAACAATCGCTGGCATCTTGCAGGTTGCAGACG
ACAGAACAGCTCGCACCGACTCGGTGCCACTTTTTCAAGTTGATAACGGACTAGCCTTATTTTAACTTGC
TATTTCTAGCTCTAAAACGCGCGAACAGCTCCAGCCCGCGGTGTTTCGTCCTTTCCACAAGATATATAAA
GCCAAGAAATCGAAATACTTTCAAGTTACGGTAAGCATATGATAGTCCATTTTAAAACATAATTTTAAAA
CTGCAAACTACCCAAGAAATTATTACTTTCTACGTCACGTATTTTGTACTAATATCTTTGTGTTTACAGT
CAAATTAATTCTAATTATCTCTCTAACAGCCTTGTATCGTATATGCAAATATGAAGGAATCATGGGAAAT
AGGCCCTCTTCCTGCCCGACCTTGCGGCCGCAGGAACCCCTAGTGATGGAGTTGGCCACTCCCTCTCTGC
GCGCTCGCTCGCTCACTGAGGCCGGGCGACCAAAGGTCGCCCGACGCCCGGGCTTTGCCCGGGCGGCCTC
AGTGAGCGAGCGAGCGCGCAGCCTTAATTAACCTAATTCACTGGCCGTCGTTTTACAACGTCGTGACTGG
GAAAACCCTGGCGTTACCCAACTTAATCGCCTTGCAGCACATCCCCCTTTCGCCAGCTGGCGTAATAGCG
AAGAGGCCCGCACCGATCGCCCTTCCCAACAGTTGCGCAGCCTGAATGGCGAATGGG
[124 nt withheld, positions 6218-6341]
C
[91 nt withheld, positions 6343-6433]
A
[49 nt withheld, positions 6435-6483]
CCTTTGACGTTGGAGTCCACGTTCTTT
[37 nt withheld, positions 6511-6547]
ACCCTATCTCGGTCTATTCTTTTGATTTATAAGGGATTTTGCCGATTTCGGCCTATTGGTTAAAAAATGA
GCTGATTTAACAAAAATTTAACGCGAATTTTAACAAAATATTAACGCTTACAATTTAGGTGGCACTTTTC
GGGGAAATGTGCGCGGAACCCCTATTTGTTTATTTTTCTAAATACATTCAAATATGTATCCGCTCATGAG
ACAATAACCCTGATAAATGCTTCAATAATATTGAAAAAGGAAGAGTATGAGTATTCAACATTTCCGTGTC
GCCCTTATTCCCTTTTTTGCGGCATTTTGCCTTCCTGTTTTTGCTCACCCAGAAACGCTGGTGAAAGTAA
AAGATGCTGAAGATCAGTTGGGTGCACGAGTGGGTTACATCGAACTGGATCTCAACAGCGGTAAGATCCT
TGAGAGTTTTCGCCCCGAAGAACGTTTTCCAATGATGAGCACTTTTAAAGTTCTGCTATGTGGCGCGGTA
TTATCCCGTATTGACGCCGGGCAAGAGCAACTCGGTCGCCGCATACACTATTCTCAGAATGACTTGGTTG
AGTACTCACCAGTCACAGAAAAGCATCTTACGGATGGCATGACAGTAAGAGAATTATGCAGTGCTGCCAT
AACCATGAGTGATAACACTGCGGCCAACTTACTTCTGACAACGATCGGAGGACCGAAGGAGCTAACCGCT
TTTTTGCACAACATGGGGGATCATGTAACTCGCCTTGATCGTTGGGAACCGGAGCTGAATGAAGCCATAC
CAAACGACGAGCGTGACACCACGATGCCTGTAGCAATGGCAACAACGTTGCGCAAACTATTAACTGGCGA
ACTACTTACTCTAGCTTCCCGGCAACAATTAATAGACTGGATGGAGGCGGATAAAGTTGCAGGACCACTT
CTGCGCTCGGCCCTTCCGGCTGGCTGGTTTATTGCTGATAAATCTGGAGCCGGTGAGCGTGGGTCTCGCG
GTATCATTGCAGCACTGGGGCCAGATGGTAAGCCCTCCCGTATCGTAGTTATCTACACGACGGGGAGTCA
GGCAACTATGGATGAACGAAATAGACAGATCGCTGAGATAGGTGCCTCACTGATTAAGCATTGGTAACTG
TCAGACCAAGTTTACTCATATATACTTTAGATTGATTTAAAACTTCATTTTTAATTTAAAAGGATCTAGG
TGAAGATCCTTTTTGATAATCTCATGACCAAAATCCCTTAACGTGAGTTTTCGTTCCACTGAGCGTCAGA
CCCCGTAGAAAAGATCAAAGGATCTTC
Features (pLannotate 1.2.2; 22 found; start..end, strand, type, name):
      1..589     +  rep_origin     ori: high-copy-number ColE1/pMB1/pBR322/pUC origin of replication
    772..864     +  CDS            lacI (fragment): lac repressor; lacI; The lac repressor binds to the lac operator to inhibit transcription in E. coli. This inhibition can be relieved by adding lactose or isopropyl-β-D-thiogalactopyranoside (IPTG).
    877..898     +  protein_bind   CAP binding site: CAP binding activates transcription in the presence of cAMP. E. coli catabolite activator protein
    913..943     +  promoter       lac promoter: promoter for the E. coli lac operon
    951..967     +  protein_bind   lac operator: The lac repressor binds to the lac operator to inhibit transcription in E. coli. This inhibition can be relieved by adding lactose or isopropyl-β-D-thiogalactopyranoside (IPTG). lac repressor encoded by lacI
   1017..1147    -  repeat_region  AAV2 ITR (fragment): inverted terminal repeat of adeno-associated virus serotype 2 inverted
   1170..1455    +  enhancer       CMV enhancer: human cytomegalovirus immediate early enhancer; contains an 18-bp deletion relative to the standard CMV enhancer
   1457..1734    +  promoter       chicken β-actin promoter: No description available
   1735..1962    +  intron         hybrid intron: hybrid between chicken β-actin (CBA) and minute virus of mice (MMV) introns (Gray et al., 2011)
   2151..3169    +  CDS            Cas9(C) (fragment): C-terminal portion of Streptococcus pyogenes Cas9 (Zetsche et al., 2015)
   3276..4766    +  CDS            gag-pol (fragment): POL_MLVMS - Experimental evidence at protein level: Swiss-Prot protein existence level 1. [Integrase]: Catalyzes viral DNA integration into the host chromosome, by performing a series of DNA cutting and joining reactions. This enzyme activity takes place after virion entry into a cell and reverse transcription of the RNA genome in dsDNA. The first step in the integration process is 3' processing. This step requires a complex comprising the viral genome, matrix protein and integrase. This complex is called the pre-integration complex (PIC). The integrase protein removes 2 nucleotides from each
   4842..4908    -  polyA_signal   SV40 poly(A) signal (fragment): SV40 polyadenylation signal
   4990..5065    -  misc_RNA       gRNA scaffold: guide RNA scaffold for the Streptococcus pyogenes CRISPR/Cas9 system
   5088..5401    -  promoter       U6 promoter: RNA polymerase III promoter for mouse U6 snRNA (Das et al., 1988)
   5465..5498    -  protein_bind   loxP: Cre-mediated recombination occurs in the 8-bp core sequence (GCATACAT). Cre recombinase
   5543..5618    -  misc_RNA       gRNA scaffold: guide RNA scaffold for the Streptococcus pyogenes CRISPR/Cas9 system
   5648..5888    -  promoter       U6 promoter: RNA polymerase III promoter for human U6 snRNA
   5912..6042    +  repeat_region  AAV2 ITR (fragment): inverted terminal repeat of adeno-associated virus serotype 2 inverted
   6056..6213    +  CDS            lacZα (fragment): LacZα fragment of β-galactosidase; lacZ fragment
   6218..6646    +  rep_origin     f1 ori (sequence partly withheld): f1 bacteriophage origin of replication; arrow indicates direction of (+) strand synthesis
   6699..6803    +  promoter       AmpR promoter: bla
   6804..7664    +  CDS            AmpR: β-lactamase; bla; confers resistance to ampicillin, carbenicillin, and related antibiotics
