[The description below was written by a language model from this plasmid's Addgene catalogue record and pLannotate feature annotations shown in this document.]
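Description:
v3em-Cterm-PE6d-dualU6-Dnmt1-PE3-loxP is an AAV transfer plasmid (modified p601 backbone, about 7.8 kb) that carries the C-terminal half of a split prime editor together with the guide RNAs needed to edit Dnmt1. It is propagated in E. coli through a high-copy ColE1/pUC origin with ampicillin selection. The backbone also retains an f1 origin and remnants of the lac/lacZα region that lie outside the viral genome. Two AAV2 inverted terminal repeats flank the payload and define the segment that is replicated and packaged into AAV particles.

Between the ITRs, the Cbh promoter (CMV enhancer, chicken β-actin promoter and a hybrid CBA/MVM intron) drives an open reading frame named NpuC-Cterm-PE6d. By the insert name it begins with the C-terminal Npu intein fragment, although the feature table does not annotate this part. It is followed by the C-terminal portion of S. pyogenes Cas9 fused to a Moloney murine leukemia virus reverse transcriptase domain, which the annotation software labels as a gag-pol fragment. An SV40 polyadenylation signal terminates the transcript. The specific PE6d mutations are not listed in the record. When co-delivered with a partner AAV encoding the N-terminal half, intein trans-splicing would be expected to reconstitute the full-length editor.

On the opposite strand, a mouse U6 and a human U6 promoter each drive a transcript with an SpCas9 guide scaffold. According to the record these are the Dnmt1 pegRNA and the nicking sgRNA of a PE3 strategy, but the record does not say which promoter drives which. A single loxP site sits between the two cassettes, and its role is not explained in the record. The construct is intended for dual-AAV delivery of prime editing at Dnmt1.
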