Addgene plasmid #207863: v3em-Cterm-PE6d-dualU6-Dnmt1-PE3-loxP
Purpose: AAV genome encoding C-terminal PE6d and U6 expression cassettes for Dnmt1 PE3 pegRNA and ngRNA
Depositing lab: David Liu. Depositing organization: Broad Institute. Publication: Phage-assisted evolution and protein engineering yield compact, efficient prime editors. Doman JL, Pandey S, Neugebauer ME, An M, Davis JR, Randolph PB, McElroy A, Gao XD, Raguram A, Richter MF, Everette KA, Banskota S, Tian K, Tao YA, Tolar J, Osborn MJ, Liu DR. Cell. 2023 Aug 31;186(18):3983-4002.e26. doi: 10.1016/j.cell.2023.07.039. PubMed 37657419.
Backbone
  Vector backbone: p601 modified
  Vector type: AAV
Growth in bacteria
  Bacterial resistance: Ampicillin, 100 μg/mL
  Growth temperature: 37°C
  Growth strain: NEB Stable
  Copy number: Unknown
Gene/Insert
  Gene/Insert name: NpuC-Cterm-PE6d-dualU6-Dnmt1-PE3-loxP
  Species: Cas9 is from S. pyogenes; M-MLV RT is from the Moloney murine leukemia virus
  Insert size (bp): 2856
  Mutation: See Manuscript
  Promoter: Cbh
  Cloning method: Gibson Cloning
  Sequencing primers: 5′ AGCGAGTCAGTGAGCGAG; 3′ GTTTTCCCAGTCACGAC
Terms and licenses: Academic/Nonprofit Terms; Industry Terms: Not Available to Industry
How to cite: v3em-Cterm-PE6d-dualU6-Dnmt1-PE3-loxP was a gift from David Liu (Addgene plasmid # 207863 ; http://n2t.net/addgene:207863 ; RRID:Addgene_207863)
